>Addgene plasmid #239878 | LLP956 | addgene full sequence | sequence record 490760 | Addgene NGS Result
TATCGGAATGGGAAAGTCTGGTAAATCTGGAAATGGTTCTTACAGACTTTTGGATCATTATAAGTACCTC
ACAGCTTGGTTCGAACTTCTCAACTTACCTAAGAAGATTATTTTCGTTGGACACGATTGGGGTGCTTGCT
TGGCATTCCATTACTCATACGAACACCAAGATAAGATCAAAGCTATAGTTCATGCAGAGAGTGTTGTGGA
TGTGATAGAATCTTGGGATGAGTGGCCAGATATTGAAGAGGATATTGCTTTGATCAAGTCTGAAGAGGGA
GAAAAGATGGTTCTCGAAAATAACTTTTTCGTGGAAACTATGCTTCCTTCAAAGATTATGAGAAAATTGG
AACCAGAAGAGTTTGCTGCATATCTCGAACCTTTCAAGGAAAAAGGAGAGGTTAGAAGGCCAACACTCAG
TTGGCCTAGGGAAATACCATTAGTTAAGGGAGGTAAACCTGATGTTGTGCAGATCGTGAGAAATTATAAC
GCTTACCTTAGGGCATCAGATGATTTGCCTAAGATGTTCATCGAGTCAGATCCAGGATTTTTCAGTAATG
CTATAGTTGAAGGTGCAAAGAAATTTCCAAACACCGAGTTCGTTAAGGTGAAAGGATTGCATTTCTCACA
AGAAGATGCTCCTGATGAGATGGGAAAGTATATTAAGTCTTTTGTTGAAAGAGTGCTCAAAAACGAGCAG
GGTTCTCGATCTGATGCTTCTGAAGTAACGTCAACAAGCTCCCAGTCTGAGGTATGCACAGTGGAAACGC
CAGGTTGTGTTGGTTCTTAAGGTACCCGGCCATGCTAGAGTCCGCAAAAATCACCAGTCTCTCTCTACAA
ATCTATCTCTCTCTATTTTTCTCCAGAATAATGTGTGAGTAGTTCCCAGATAAGGGAATTAGGGTTCTTA
TAGGGTTTCGCTCATGTGTTGAGCATATAAGAAACCCTTAGTATGTATTTGTATTTGTAAAATACTTCTA
TCAATAAAATTTCTAATTCCTAAAACCAAAATCCAGTGACCTACTAGTAATAAAATATCTTTATTTTCAT
TACATCTGTGTGTTGGTTTTTTGTGTGAATCGATAGTACTAACATACGCTCTCCATCAAAACAAAACGAA
ACAAAACAAACTAGCAAAATAGGCTGTCCCCAGTGCAAGTGCAGGTGCCAGAACATTTCTCTAGCGCTCT
CTAGAGAACCGCAACGTTGAAGGAGCCACTGAGCCGCGGGTTTCTGGAGTTTAATGAGCTAAGCACATAC
GTCAGAAACCATTATTGCGCGTTCAAAAGTCGCCTAAGGTCACTATCAGCTAGCAAATATTTCTTGTCAA
AAATGCTCCACTGACGTTCCATAAATTCCCCTCGGTATCCAATTAGAGTCCATGGATGGAAGACGCCAAA
AACATAAAGAAAGGCCCGGCGCCATTCTATCCGCTGGAAGATGGAACCGCTGGAGAGCAACTGCATAAGG
TAAGTTTCTGCTTCTACCTTTGATATATATATAATAATTATCATTAATTAGTAGTAATATAATATTTCAA
ATATTTTTTTCAAAATAAAAGAATGTAGTATATAGCAATTGCTTTTCTGTAGTTTATAAGTGTGTATATT
TTAATTTATAACTTTTCTAATATATGACCAAAATTTGTTGATGTGCAGGCTATGAAGAGATACGCCCTGG
TTCCTGGAACAATTGCTTTTACAGATGCACATATCGAGGTGGACATCACTTACGCTGAGTACTTCGAAAT
GTCCGTTCGGTTGGCAGAAGCTATGAAACGATATGGGCTGAATACAAATCACAGAATCGTCGTATGCAGT
GAAAACTCTCTTCAATTCTTTATGCCGGTGTTGGGCGCGTTATTTATCGGAGTTGCAGTTGCGCCCGCGA
ACGACATTTATAATGAACGTGAATTGCTCAACAGTATGGGCATTTCGCAGCCTACCGTGGTGTTCGTTTC
CAAAAAGGGGTTGCAAAAAATTTTGAACGTGCAAAAAAAGCTCCCAATCATCCAAAAAATTATTATCATG
GATTCTAAAACGGATTACCAGGGATTTCAGTCGATGTACACGTTCGTCACATCTCATCTACCTCCCGGTT
TTAATGAATACGATTTTGTGCCAGAGTCCTTCGATAGGGACAAGACAATTGCACTGATCATGAACTCCTC
TGGATCTACTGGTCTGCCTAAAGGTGTCGCTCTGCCTCATAGAACTGCCTGCGTGAGATTCTCGCATGCC
AGAGATCCTATTTTTGGCAATCAAATCATTCCGGATACTGCGATTTTAAGTGTTGTTCCATTCCATCACG
GTTTTGGAATGTTTACTACACTCGGATATTTGATATGTGGATTTCGAGTCGTCTTAATGTATAGATTTGA
AGAAGAGCTGTTTCTGAGGAGCCTTCAGGATTACAAGATTCAAAGTGCGCTGCTGGTGCCAACCCTATTC
TCCTTCTTCGCCAAAAGCACTCTGATTGACAAATACGATTTATCTAATTTACACGAAATTGCTTCTGGTG
GCGCTCCCCTCTCTAAGGAAGTCGGGGAAGCGGTTGCCAAGAGGTTCCATCTGCCAGGTATCAGGCAAGG
ATATGGGCTCACTGAGACTACATCAGCTATTCTGATTACACCCGAGGGGGATGATAAACCGGGCGCGGTC
GGTAAAGTTGTTCCATTTTTTGAAGCGAAGGTTGTGGATCTGGATACCGGGAAAACGCTGGGCGTTAATC
AAAGAGGCGAACTGTGTGTGAGAGGTCCTATGATTATGTCCGGTTATGTAAACAATCCGGAAGCGACCAA
CGCCTTGATTGACAAGGATGGATGGCTACATTCTGGAGACATAGCTTACTGGGACGAAGACGAACACTTC
TTCATCGTTGACCGCCTGAAGTCTCTGATTAAGTACAAAGGCTATCAGGTGGCTCCCGCTGAATTGGAAT
CCATCTTGCTCCAACACCCCAACATCTTCGACGCAGGTGTCGCAGGTCTTCCCGACGATGACGCCGGTGA
ACTTCCCGCCGCCGTTGTTGTTTTGGAGCACGGAAAGACGATGACGGAAAAAGAGATCGTGGATTACGTC
GCCAGTCAAGTAACAACCGCGAAAAAGTTGCGCGGAGGAGTTGTGTTTGTGGACGAAGTACCGAAAGGTC
TTACCGGAAAACTCGACGCAAGAAAAATCAGAGAGATCCTCATAAAGGCCAAGAAGGGCGGAAAGATCGC
CGTGTAACTCGAGGATCGTTCAAACATTTGGCAATAAAGTTTCTTAAGATTGAATCCTGTTGCCGGTCTT
GCGACGATTATCATATAATTTCTGTTGAATTACGTTAAGCATGTAATAATTAACATGTAATGCATGACGT
TATTTATGAGATGGGTTTTTATGATTAGAGTCCCGCAATTATACATTTAATACGCGATAGAAAACAAAAT
ATAGCGCGCAAACTAGGATAAATTATCGCGCGCGGTGTCATCTATGTTACTAGATCAATAAAATATCTTT
ATTTTCATTACATCTGTGTGTTGGTTTTTTGTGTGAATCGATAGTACTAACATACGCTCTCCATCAAAAC
AAAACGAAACAAAACAAACTAGCAAAATAGGCTGTCCCCAGTGCAAGTGCAGGTGCCAGAACATTTCTCT
GAGCTCCAGCTTTTGTTCCCTTTAGTGAGGGTTAATTTCGAGCTTGGCGTAATCATGGTCATAGCTGTTT
CCTGTGTGAAATTGTTATCCGCTCACAATTCCACACAACATACGAGCCGGAAGCATAAAGTGTAAAGCCT
GGGGTGCCTAATGAGTGAGCTAACTCACATTAATTGCGTTGCGCTCACTGCCCGCTTTCCAGTCGGGAAA
CCTGTCGTGCCAGCTGCATTAATGAATCGGCCAACGCGCGGGGAGAGGCGGTTTGCGTATTGGGCGCTCT
TCCGCTTCCTCGCTCACTGACTCGCTGCGCTCGGTCGTTCGGCTGCGGCGAGCGGTATCAGCTCACTCAA
AGGCGGTAATACGGTTATCCACAGAATCAGGGGATAACGCAGGAAAGAACATGTGAGCAAAAGGCCAGCA
AAAGGCCAGGAACCGTAAAAAGGCCGCGTTGCTGGCGTTTTTCCATAGGCTCCGCCCCCCTGACGAGCAT
CACAAAAATCGACGCTCAAGTCAGAGGTGGCGAAACCCGACAGGACTATAAAGATACCAGGCGTTTCCCC
CTGGAAGCTCCCTCGTGCGCTCTCCTGTTCCGACCCTGCCGCTTACCGGATACCTGTCCGCCTTTCTCCC
TTCGGGAAGCGTGGCGCTTTCTCATAGCTCACGCTGTAGGTATCTCAGTTCGGTGTAGGTCGTTCGCTCC
AAGCTGGGCTGTGTGCACGAACCCCCCGTTCAGCCCGACCGCTGCGCCTTATCCGGTAACTATCGTCTTG
AGTCCAACCCGGTAAGACACGACTTATCGCCACTGGCAGCAGCCACTGGTAACAGGATTAGCAGAGCGAG
GTATGTAGGCGGTGCTACAGAGTTCTTGAAGTGGTGGCCTAACTACGGCTACACTAGAAGAACAGTATTT
GGTATCTGCGCTCTGCTGAAGCCAGTTACCTTCGGAAAAAGAGTTGGTAGCTCTTGATCCGGCAAACAAA
CCACCGCTGGTAGCGGTGGTTTTTTTGTTTGCAAGCAGCAGATTACGCGCAGAAAAAAAGGATCTCAAGA
AGATCCTTTGATCTTTTCTACGGGGTCTGACGCTCAGTGGAACGAAAACTCACGTTAAGGGATTTTGGTC
ATGAGATTATCAAAAAGGATCTTCACCTAGATCCTTTTAAATTAAAAATGAAGTTTTAAATCAATCTAAA
GTATATATGAGTAAACTTGGTCTGACAGTTACCAATGCTTAATCAGTGAGGCACCTATCTCAGCGATCTG
TCTATTTCGTTCATCCATAGTTGCCTGACTCCCCGTCGTGTAGATAACTACGATACGGGAGGGCTTACCA
TCTGGCCCCAGTGCTGCAATGATACCGCGAGACCCACGCTCACCGGCTCCAGATTTATCAGCAATAAACC
AGCCAGCCGGAAGGGCCGAGCGCAGAAGTGGTCCTGCAACTTTATCCGCCTCCATCCAGTCTATTAATTG
TTGCCGGGAAGCTAGAGTAAGTAGTTCGCCAGTTAATAGTTTGCGCAACGTTGTTGCCATTGCTACAGGC
ATCGTGGTGTCACGCTCGTCGTTTGGTATGGCTTCATTCAGCTCCGGTTCCCAACGATCAAGGCGAGTTA
CATGATCCCCCATGTTGTGCAAAAAAGCGGTTAGCTCCTTCGGTCCTCCGATCGTTGTCAGAAGTAAGTT
GGCCGCAGTGTTATCACTCATGGTTATGGCAGCACTGCATAATTCTCTTACTGTCATGCCATCCGTAAGA
TGCTTTTCTGTGACTGGTGAGTACTCAACCAAGTCATTCTGAGAATAGTGTATGCGGCGACCGAGTTGCT
CTTGCCCGGCGTCAATACGGGATAATACCGCGCCACATAGCAGAACTTTAAAAGTGCTCATCATTGGAAA
ACGTTCTTCGGGGCGAAAACTCTCAAGGATCTTACCGCTGTTGAGATCCAGTTCGATGTAACCCACTCGT
GCACCCAACTGATCTTCAGCATCTTTTACTTTCACCAGCGTTTCTGGGTGAGCAAAAACAGGAAGGCAAA
ATGCCGCAAAAAAGGGAATAAGGGCGACACGGAAATGTTGAATACTCATACTCTTCCTTTTTCAATATTA
TTGAAGCATTTATCAGGGTTATTGTCTCATGAGCGGATACATATTTGAATGTATTTAGAAAAATAAACAA
ATAGGGGTTCCGCGCACATTTCCCCGAAAAGTGCCACCTAAATTGTAAGCGTTAATATTTTGTTAAAATT
CGCGTTAAATTTTTGTTAAATCAGCTCATTTTTTAACCAATAGGCCGAAATCGGCAAAATCCCTTATAAA
TCAAAAGAATAGACCGAGATAGGGT
[37 nt withheld, positions 5976-6012]
AAAGAACGTGGACTCCAACGTCAAAGG
[49 nt withheld, positions 6040-6088]
T
[91 nt withheld, positions 6090-6180]
G
[124 nt withheld, positions 6182-6305]
CCCATTCGCCATTCAGGCTGCGCAACTGTTGGGAAGGGCGATCGGTGCGGGCCTCTTCGCTATTACGCCA
GCTGGCGAAAGGGGGATGTGCTGCAAGGCGATTAAGTTGGGTAACGCCAGGGTTTTCCCAGTCACGACGT
TGTAAAACGACGGCCAGTGAATTGTAATACGACTCACTATAGGGCGAATTGGGTACAAGCTTGATCATGC
CGAATTCCGAACGCGTTCCAACACTCGAATCCCCACCCGTTGGACCAAACCCGGCTCATTAAGCGTCGGT
TCAGATTTATTTCCTTTATTTAAAAAAAAGGAAAGGGTAAAAAATAGAAAATTGGAAACAGTTAAAGCCC
AAAATTGTAATTTACCGAGAATTGTAAATTTACCTGCAACCATAGACTCTCCAGGTGGACTATAAATAAC
CACAACTGAGTCGAACCTTGGAATCCCCTCGTCGCTGCGTCTCTCTCCCGCAACCTTCGATTTTCGTTTA
TTCGCATCCATCGGAGAGAGAAAACAATCAATAAGCGACCGGATCCGTCGACATAACTGCAGATGACTTC
AAAGGTGTATGATCCTGAGCAGGTAAGTTTCTGCTTCTACCTTTGATATATATATAATAATTATCATTAA
TTAGTAGTAATATAATATTTCAAATATTTTTTTCAAAATAAAAGAATGTAGTATATAGCAATTGCTTTTC
TGTAGTTTATAAGTGTGTATATTTTAATTTATAACTTTTCTAATATATGACCAAAATTTGTTGATGTGCA
GAGAAAAAGAATGATAACTGGTCCACAATGGTGGGCAAGATGTAAACAGATGAACGTGCTTGATTCTTTC
ATTAATTACTACGATTCAGAAAAGCACGCTGAGAATGCAGTTATCTTTCTTCACGGAAACGCTGCATCTT
CATATTTGTGGAGACATGTTGTGCCTCACATTGAACCAGTGGCTAGGTGTATTATCCCAGATCT
Features (pLannotate 1.2.2; 24 found; start..end, strand, type, name):
    707..781     +  CDS            DREB2A (fragment): DRE2A_ARATH - Also known as ERF045. Experimental evidence at protein level: Swiss-Prot protein existence level 1. Transcriptional activator that binds specifically to the DNA sequence 5'-[AG]CCGAC-3'. Binding to the C-repeat/DRE element mediates high salinity- and dehydration-inducible transcription. From Arabidopsis thaliana (Mouse-ear cress).
    858..1017    +  polyA_signal   CaMV poly(A) signal (fragment): cauliflower mosaic virus polyadenylation signal
   1029..1077    +  polyA_signal   poly(A) signal: synthetic polyadenylation signal
   1091..1182    +  misc_feature   pause site: RNA polymerase II transcriptional pause signal from the human α2 globin gene
   1196..1375    +  promoter       NOS promoter: nopaline synthase promoter
   1386..1470    +  CDS            luciferase (fragment): firefly luciferase; luc+; enhanced luc+ version of the luciferase gene
   1470..1658    +  intron         IV2 intron: modified second intron of the potato ST-LS1 gene (Vancanneyt et al., 1990)
   1657..3227    +  CDS            luciferase (fragment): firefly luciferase; luc+; enhanced luc+ version of the luciferase gene
   3234..3486    +  terminator     NOS terminator: nopaline synthase terminator and poly(A) signal
   3487..3535    +  polyA_signal   poly(A) signal: synthetic polyadenylation signal
   3549..3640    +  misc_feature   pause site: RNA polymerase II transcriptional pause signal from the human α2 globin gene
   3659..3677    -  promoter       T3 promoter: promoter for bacteriophage T3 RNA polymerase
   3722..3738    -  protein_bind   lac operator: The lac repressor binds to the lac operator to inhibit transcription in E. coli. This inhibition can be relieved by adding lactose or isopropyl-β-D-thiogalactopyranoside (IPTG). lac repressor encoded by lacI
   3746..3776    -  promoter       lac promoter: promoter for the E. coli lac operon
   3791..3812    -  protein_bind   CAP binding site: CAP binding activates transcription in the presence of cAMP. E. coli catabolite activator protein
   3825..3917    -  CDS            lacI (fragment): lac repressor; lacI; The lac repressor binds to the lac operator to inhibit transcription in E. coli. This inhibition can be relieved by adding lactose or isopropyl-β-D-thiogalactopyranoside (IPTG).
   4100..4688    -  rep_origin     ori: high-copy-number ColE1/pMB1/pBR322/pUC origin of replication
   4859..5719    -  CDS            AmpR: β-lactamase; bla; confers resistance to ampicillin, carbenicillin, and related antibiotics
   5720..5824    -  promoter       AmpR promoter: bla
   5877..6305    -  rep_origin     f1 ori (sequence partly withheld): f1 bacteriophage origin of replication; arrow indicates direction of (+) strand synthesis
   6310..6467    -  CDS            lacZα (fragment): LacZα fragment of β-galactosidase; lacZ fragment
   6470..6488    +  promoter       T7 promoter: promoter for bacteriophage T7 RNA polymerase
   6888..7076    +  intron         IV2 intron: modified second intron of the potato ST-LS1 gene (Vancanneyt et al., 1990)
   7074..700     +  CDS            LUCI_RENRE (across the origin): Experimental evidence at protein level: Swiss-Prot protein existence level 1. Upon binding the substrate, the enzyme catalyzes an oxygenation, producing a very short-lived hydroperoxide that cyclizes into a dioxetanone structure, which collapses, releasing a CO(2) molecule. The spontaneous breakdown of the dioxetanone releases the energy (about 50 kcal/mole) that is necessary to generate the excited state of the coelenteramide product, which is the singlet form of the monoanion. In vivo the product undergoes the process of nonradiative energy transfer to an accessory protein, a green fluoresce
