[The description below was written by a language model from this plasmid's Addgene catalogue record and pLannotate feature annotations shown in this document.]
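Description:
LLP956 is a dual-luciferase reporter plasmid for plant synthetic biology, built on the high-copy pBluescript SK(+) backbone. It is propagated in E. coli through a ColE1/pUC-type origin with ampicillin selection (AmpR under its own bla promoter). It retains the usual backbone elements: an f1 origin, flanking T7 and T3 promoters, and remnants of the lac promoter/operator and lacZα region. No T-DNA borders or plant selection marker are annotated, which suggests direct delivery of the plasmid for transient assays rather than Agrobacterium-mediated transformation, although the record does not state the delivery route.

The payload consists of two tandem, same-orientation expression units. The first is the test unit, in which the engineered TCTP-SynPro-09 promoter drives Renilla luciferase. The promoter itself is not picked up by the automated annotation but presumably lies in the unannotated stretch downstream of the T7 promoter. The Rluc coding sequence is interrupted by the potato ST-LS1 IV2 intron, which restricts functional expression to eukaryotic cells. It carries a C-terminal PEST degradation tag that shortens reporter half-life so that changes in promoter activity are seen more quickly. The short "DREB2A" fragment annotated immediately after Rluc probably corresponds to this tag. The unit ends with a CaMV poly(A) signal. The second unit is a NOS promoter driving intron-containing firefly luciferase (luc+) with a NOS terminator, serving as an internal normalisation control. Each unit is followed by a synthetic poly(A) signal and the human α2-globin transcriptional pause site, which limit read-through between cassettes.

The associated work concerns CRISPRi-based gene circuits in plants, so the construct most likely reports the output of a repressible synthetic promoter as an Rluc/Fluc ratio.
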