Addgene plasmid #239878: LLP956
Purpose: TCTP-SynPro-09 engineered promoter driving the expression of Renilla luciferase
Depositing lab: Ryan Lister. Depositing organization: University of Western Australia. Publication: CRISPRi-based circuits to control gene expression in plants. Khan MA, Herring G, Zhu JY, Oliva M, Fourie E, Johnston B, Zhang Z, Potter J, Pineda L, Pflueger J, Swain T, Pflueger C, Lloyd JPB, Secco D, Small I, Kidd BN, Lister R. Nat Biotechnol. 2025 Mar;43(3):416-430. doi: 10.1038/s41587-024-02236-w. Epub 2024 May 20. PubMed 38769424.
Backbone
  Vector backbone: pBluescript SK(+)
  Vector type: Synthetic Biology
Growth in bacteria
  Bacterial resistance: Ampicillin, 100 μg/mL
  Growth temperature: 30°C
  Growth strain: DH5alpha
  Copy number: High Copy
Gene/Insert
  Gene/Insert name: TCTP-SynPro-09::Rluc (alt name: Other genes: NOS::Fluc)
  Species: Synthetic
  Mutation: N/A
  Tag / fusion protein: PEST on C-terminus of Rluc (C terminal on insert)
  Cloning method: Restriction Enzyme; 5′ cloning site Unknown (unknown if destroyed)
Terms and licenses: Academic/Nonprofit Terms; Industry Terms: Not Available to Industry
How to cite: LLP956 was a gift from Ryan Lister (Addgene plasmid # 239878 ; http://n2t.net/addgene:239878 ; RRID:Addgene_239878)
